Addgene plasmid #180031: pT3-EF1aH-PIK3CA H1047R
Purpose: This plasmid is in the pT3-EF1a vector without loxP sites flanking the inverted repeats of SB (sleeping beauty) sequence. Therefore this plasmid can be used in LoxP mice.
Depositing lab: Xin Chen. Depositing organization: University of California, San Francisco (UCSF). Publication: Activated mutant forms of PIK3CA cooperate with RasV12 or c-Met to induce liver tumor formation in mice via AKT2/mTORC1 cascade. Wang C, Che L, Hu J, Zhang S, Jiang L, Latte G, Demartis MI, Tao J, Gui B, Pilo MG, Ribback S, Dombrowski F, Evert M, Calvisi DF, Chen X. Liver Int. 2015 Dec 30. doi: 10.1111/liv.13055. PubMed 26716908.
Backbone
  Vector backbone: pT3-EF1aH
  Backbone size w/o insert (bp): 7000
  Vector type: Mammalian Expression
Growth in bacteria
  Bacterial resistance: Ampicillin, 100 μg/mL
  Growth temperature: 37°C
  Growth strain: DH5alpha
  Copy number: Unknown
Gene/Insert
  Gene/Insert name: PIK3CA H1047R (alt names: phosphoinositide 3-kinase; PI3K; p110 alpha)
  Species: H. sapiens (human)
  Insert size (bp): 3207
  Mutation: H1047R
  GenBank ID: NM_006218.4
  Entrez Gene: PIK3CA (a.k.a. CCM4, CLAPO, CLOVE, CWS5, HMH, MCAP, MCM, MCMTC, PI3K, PI3K-alpha, p110-alpha)
  Promoter: EF1a
  Tag / fusion protein: HA tag (N terminal on insert)
  Cloning method: Gateway Cloning
  Sequencing primers: 5′ EF1a-F
Resource information
  A portion of this plasmid was derived from a plasmid made by: HA-PIK3CAH1047R was cloned from Addgene #12524: pBabe-HA-PIK3CAH1047R
Terms and licenses: Academic/Nonprofit Terms; Industry Terms: Not Available to Industry
How to cite: pT3-EF1aH-PIK3CA H1047R was a gift from Xin Chen (Addgene plasmid # 180031 ; http://n2t.net/addgene:180031 ; RRID:Addgene_180031)
