[The description below was written by a language model from this plasmid's Addgene catalogue record and pLannotate feature annotations shown in this document.]
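Description:
pT3-EF1aH-PIK3CA H1047R is a mammalian expression plasmid built on the pT3-EF1aH Sleeping Beauty (SB) transposon backbone. It carries human PIK3CA, the p110α catalytic subunit of phosphoinositide 3-kinase, with the activating H1047R mutation. In bacteria it is maintained through a high-copy ColE1/pUC-type origin and selected with ampicillin via the AmpR (β-lactamase) gene. Remnants of a pUC-style lac promoter/operator and lacZα region are also present.

The payload is driven by the strong constitutive EF-1α promoter. An N-terminal HA epitope tag precedes the roughly 3.2 kb PIK3CA coding sequence, which was derived from an earlier retroviral HA-PIK3CA H1047R construct and moved in by Gateway cloning, leaving attB1 and attB2 sites on either side. A V5 tag sequence lies downstream of attB2, but the record does not indicate that it is fused to the protein. Transcripts terminate at a bovine growth hormone polyadenylation signal. When SB transposase is co-delivered, the transposon inverted repeats allow the expression cassette to integrate into the host genome for stable expression, although the automated feature table does not annotate these repeats.

The catalogue entry says this backbone lacks loxP sites flanking the SB inverted repeats, so it can be used in mice carrying loxP alleles without unwanted Cre-mediated excision. However, the annotation of the sequenced plasmid detects two loxP sites, one upstream of the EF-1α promoter and one downstream of the poly(A) signal. This discrepancy should be checked before relying on that property. The sequenced record (about 8.9 kb) is also shorter than the listed backbone and insert sizes would suggest. The associated publication used activated PIK3CA mutants together with other oncogenes to model liver tumour formation in mice.
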