Features (pLannotate 1.2.2; 27 found; start..end, strand, type, name):
    414..506     +  CDS            lacI (fragment): lac repressor; lacI; The lac repressor binds to the lac operator to inhibit transcription in E. coli. This inhibition can be relieved by adding lactose or isopropyl-β-D-thiogalactopyranoside (IPTG).
    519..540     +  protein_bind   CAP binding site: CAP binding activates transcription in the presence of cAMP. E. coli catabolite activator protein
    555..585     +  promoter       lac promoter: promoter for the E. coli lac operon
    593..609     +  protein_bind   lac operator: The lac repressor binds to the lac operator to inhibit transcription in E. coli. This inhibition can be relieved by adding lactose or isopropyl-β-D-thiogalactopyranoside (IPTG). lac repressor encoded by lacI
    646..675     -  misc_feature   MCS (fragment): pUC18/19 multiple cloning site
   1035..1091    -  polyA_signal   SV40 poly(A) signal (fragment): SV40 polyadenylation signal
   1131..1164    -  protein_bind   loxP: Cre-mediated recombination occurs in the 8-bp core sequence (GCATACAT). Cre recombinase
   1189..1207    +  enhancer       CMV enhancer (fragment): human cytomegalovirus immediate early enhancer
   1232..1298    +  CDS            small t antigen (fragment): SV40 (simian virus 40) small t antigen
   1305..2483    +  promoter       EF-1α promoter: strong constitutive promoter for human elongation factor EF-1α
   2500..2518    +  promoter       T7 promoter: promoter for bacteriophage T7 RNA polymerase
   2597..2621    +  protein_bind   attB1: mutant version of attB; recombination site for the Gateway® BP reaction BP Clonase™
   2668..2693    +  CDS            HA (fragment): HA (human influenza hemagglutinin) epitope tag
   2719..5919    +  CDS            PIK3CA: PK3CA_HUMAN - Experimental evidence at protein level: Swiss-Prot protein existence level 1. Phosphoinositide-3-kinase (PI3K) phosphorylates phosphatidylinositol (PI) and its phosphorylated derivatives at position 3 of the inositol ring to produce 3-phosphoinositides (PubMed:15135396, PubMed:23936502, PubMed:28676499). Uses ATP and PtdIns(4,5)P2 (phosphatidylinositol 4,5-bisphosphate) to generate phosphatidylinositol 3,4,5-trisphosphate (PIP3) (PubMed:15135396, PubMed:28676499). PIP3 plays a key role by recruiting PH domain- containing proteins to the membrane, including AKT1 and PDPK1, activat
   5937..5961    -  protein_bind   attB2: mutant version of attB; recombination site for the Gateway® BP reaction BP Clonase™
   6014..6055    +  CDS            V5 tag: epitope tag from simian virus 5
   6099..6323    +  polyA_signal   bGH poly(A) signal: bovine growth hormone polyadenylation signal
   6327..6348    +  promoter       SV40 promoter (fragment): SV40 enhancer and early promoter
   6369..6392    +  rep_origin     f1 ori (fragment): f1 bacteriophage origin of replication; arrow indicates direction of (+) strand synthesis
   6393..6426    -  protein_bind   loxP: Cre-mediated recombination occurs in the 8-bp core sequence (GCATACAT). Cre recombinase
   6432..6506    -  promoter       SV40 promoter (fragment): SV40 enhancer and early promoter
   6880..7037    +  CDS            lacZα (fragment): LacZα fragment of β-galactosidase; lacZ fragment
   7043..7142    -  misc_feature   bom (fragment): basis of mobility region from pBR322
   7244..7279    -  CDS            rop (fragment): Rop protein, which maintains plasmids at low copy number; rop
   7374..7478    +  promoter       AmpR promoter: bla
   7479..8339    +  CDS            AmpR: β-lactamase; bla; confers resistance to ampicillin, carbenicillin, and related antibiotics
   8510..231     +  rep_origin     ori (across the origin): high-copy-number ColE1/pMB1/pBR322/pUC origin of replication
>Addgene plasmid #180031 | pT3-EF1aH-PIK3CA H1047R | addgene full sequence | sequence record 357864 | Addgene NGS Result
ACCTACACCGAACTGAGATACCTACAGCGTGAGCTATGAGAAAGCGCCACGCTTCCCGAAGGGAGAAAGG
CGGACAGGTATCCGGTAAGCGGCAGGGTCGGAACAGGAGAGCGCACGAGGGAGCTTCCAGGGGGAAACGC
CTGGTATCTTTATAGTCCTGTCGGGTTTCGCCACCTCTGACTTGAGCGTCGATTTTTGTGATGCTCGTCA
GGGGGGCGGAGCCTATGGAAAAACGCCAGCAACGCGGCCTTTTTACGGTTCCTGGCCTTTTGCTGGCCTT
TTGCTCACATGTTCTTTCCTGCGTTATCCCCTGATTCTGTGGATAACCGTATTACCGCCTTTGAGTGAGC
TGATACCGCTCGCCGCAGCCGAACGACCGAGCGCAGCGAGTCAGTGAGCGAGGAAGCGGAAGAGCGCCCA
ATACGCAAACCGCCTCTCCCCGCGCGTTGGCCGATTCATTAATGCAGCTGGCACGACAGGTTTCCCGACT
GGAAAGCGGGCAGTGAGCGCAACGCAATTAATGTGAGTTAGCTCACTCATTAGGCACCCCAGGCTTTACA
CTTTATGCTTCCGGCTCGTATGTTGTGTGGAATTGTGAGCGGATAACAATTTCACACAGGAAACAGCTAT
GACCATGATTACGCCAAGCTTGCATGCCTGCAGGTCGACTCTAGACCTATACAGTTGAAGTCGGAAGTTT
ACATACACTTAAGTTGGAGTCATTAAAACTCGTTTTTCAACTACTCCACAAATTTCTTGTTAACAAACAA
TAGTTTTGGCAAGTCAGTTAGGACATCTACTTTGTGCATGACACAAGTCATTTTTCCAACAATTGTTTAC
AGACAGATTATTTCACTTATAATTCACTGTATCACAATTCCAGTGGGTCAGAAGTTTACATACACTAAGT
TGACTGTGCCTTTAAACAGCTTGGAAAATTCCAGAAAATGATGTCATGGCTTTAGAAGCTTCTGATAGAC
TAATTGACATCATTTGAGTCAATTGGAGGTGTACCTGTGGATGTATTTCAAGGGGATCCAGACATGATAA
GATACATTGATGAGTTTGGACAAACCACAACTAGAATGCAGCGGCCGCTAGCTCGAGATCTTAATTAAAC
TAGTATCGATATAACTTCGTATAATGTATGCTATACGAAGTTATATGTACGGGCCAGATATACGCGTTGA
CATTGATTATTGACTAGGCTTTTGCAAAAAGCTTTGCAAAGATGGATAAAGTTTTAAACAGAGAGGAATC
TTTGCAGCTAATGGACCTTCTAGGTCTTGAAAGGAGTGGGAATTGGCTCCGGTGCCCGTCAGTGGGCAGA
GCGCACATCGCCCACAGTCCCCGAGAAGTTGGGGGGAGGGGTCGGCAATTGAACCGGTGCCTAGAGAAGG
TGGCGCGGGGTAAACTGGGAAAGTGATGTCGTGTACTGGCTCCGCCTTTTTCCCGAGGGTGGGGGAGAAC
CGTATATAAGTGCAGTAGTCGCCGTGAACGTTCTTTTTCGCAACGGGTTTGCCGCCAGAACACAGGTAAG
TGCCGTGTGTGGTTCCCGCGGGCCTGGCCTCTTTACGGGTTATGGCCCTTGCGTGCCTTGAATTACTTCC
ACCTGGCTGCAGTACGTGATTCTTGATCCCGAGCTTCGGGTTGGAAGTGGGTGGGAGAGTTCGAGGCCTT
GCGCTTAAGGAGCCCCTTCGCCTCGTGCTTGAGTTGAGGCCTGGCCTGGGCGCTGGGGCCGCCGCGTGCG
AATCTGGTGGCACCTTCGCGCCTGTCTCGCTGCTTTCGATAAGTCTCTAGCCATTTAAAATTTTTGATGA
CCTGCTGCGACGCTTTTTTTCTGGCAAGATAGTCTTGTAAATGCGGGCCAAGATCTGCACACTGGTATTT
CGGTTTTTGGGGCCGCGGGCGGCGACGGGGCCCGTGCGTCCCAGCGCACATGTTCGGCGAGGCGGGGCCT
GCGAGCGCGGCCACCGAGAATCGGACGGGGGTAGTCTCAAGCTGGCCGGCCTGCTCTGGTGCCTGGCCTC
GCGCCGCCGTGTATCGCCCCGCCCTGGGCGGCAAGGCTGGCCCGGTCGGCACCAGTTGCGTGAGCGGAAA
GATGGCCGCTTCCCGGCCCTGCTGCAGGGAGCTCAAAATGGAGGACGCGGCGCTCGGGAGAGCGGGCGGG
TGAGTCACCCACACAAAGGAAAAGGGCCTTTCCGTCCTCAGCCGTCGCTTCATGTGACTCCACGGAGTAC
CGGGCGCCGTCCAGGCACCTCGATTAGTTCTCGAGCTTTTGGAGTACGTCGTCTTTAGGTTGGGGGGAGG
GGTTTTATGCGATGGAGTTTCCCCACACTGAGTGGGTGGAGACTGAAGTTAGGCCAGCTTGGCACTTGAT
GTAATTCTCCTTGGAATTTGCCCTTTTTGAGTTTGGATCTTGGTTCATTCTCAAGCCTCAGACAGTGGTT
CAAAGTTTTTTTCTTCCATTTCAGGTGTCGTGAGGAATTAGCTTGGTACTAATACGACTCACTATAGGGA
GACCCAAGCTGGCTAGGTAAGCTTGGTACCGAGCTCGGATCCACTAGTCCAGTGTGGTGGAATTCTGCAG
ATATCAACAAGTTTGTACAAAAAAGCAGGCTTTAAAGGAACCAATTCAGTCGACTGGATCCAAGCTTCAC
CATGGGGTACCCATACGACGTGCCAGATTACGCCAGATCCCAGTGTGGTGGTACGTACCCTCCAAGACCA
TCATCAGGTGAACTGTGGGGCATCCACTTGATGCCCCCAAGAATCCTAGTAGAATGTTTACTACCAAATG
GAATGATAGTGACTTTAGAATGCCTCCGTGAGGCTACATTAATAACCATAAAGCATGAACTATTTAAAGA
AGCAAGAAAATACCCCCTCCATCAACTTCTTCAAGATGAATCTTCTTACATTTTCGTAAGTGTTACTCAA
GAAGCAGAAAGGGAAGAATTTTTTGATGAAACAAGACGACTTTGTGACCTTCGGCTTTTTCAACCCTTTT
TAAAAGTAATTGAACCAGTAGGCAACCGTGAAGAAAAGATCCTCAATCGAGAAATTGGTTTTGCTATCGG
CATGCCAGTGTGTGAATTTGATATGGTTAAAGATCCAGAAGTACAGGACTTCCGAAGAAATGTTCTGAAC
GTTTGTAAAGAAGCTGTGGATCTTAGGGACCTCAATTCACCTCATAGTAGAGCAATGTATGTCTATCCTC
CAAATGTAGAATCTTCACCAGAATTGCCAAAGCACATATATAATAAATTAGATAAAGGGCAAATAATAGT
GGTGATCTGGGTAATAGTTTCTCCAAATAATGACAAGCAGAAGTATACTCTGAAAATCAACCATGACTGT
GTACCAGAACAAGTAATTGCTGAAGCAATCAGGAAAAAAACTCGAAGTATGTTGCTATCCTCTGAACAAC
TAAAACTCTGTGTTTTAGAATATCAGGGCAAGTATATTTTAAAAGTGTGTGGATGTGATGAATACTTCCT
AGAAAAATATCCTCTGAGTCAGTATAAGTATATAAGAAGCTGTATAATGCTTGGGAGGATGCCCAATTTG
ATGTTGATGGCTAAAGAAAGCCTTTATTCTCAACTGCCAATGGACTGTTTTACAATGCCATCTTATTCCA
GACGCATTTCCACAGCTACACCATATATGAATGGAGAAACATCTACAAAATCCCTTTGGGTTATAAATAG
TGCACTCAGAATAAAAATTCTTTGTGCAACCTACGTGAATGTAAATATTCGAGACATTGATAAGATCTAT
GTTCGAACAGGTATCTACCATGGAGGAGAACCCTTATGTGACAATGTGAACACTCAAAGAGTACCTTGTT
CCAATCCCAGGTGGAATGAATGGCTGAATTATGATATATACATTCCTGATCTTCCTCGTGCTGCTCGACT
TTGCCTTTCCATTTGCTCTGTTAAAGGCCGAAAGGGTGCTAAAGAGGAACACTGTCCATTGGCATGGGGA
AATATAAACTTGTTTGATTACACAGACACTCTAGTATCTGGAAAAATGGCTTTGAATCTTTGGCCAGTAC
CTCATGGATTAGAAGATTTGCTGAACCCTATTGGTGTTACTGGATCAAATCCAAATAAAGAAACTCCATG
CTTAGAGTTGGAGTTTGACTGGTTCAGCAGTGTGGTAAAGTTCCCAGATATGTCAGTGATTGAAGAGCAT
GCCAATTGGTCTGTATCCCGAGAAGCAGGATTTAGCTATTCCCACGCAGGACTGAGTAACAGACTAGCTA
GAGACAATGAATTAAGGGAAAATGACAAAGAACAGCTCAAAGCAATTTCTACACGAGATCCTCTCTCTGA
AATCACTGAGCAGGAGAAAGATTTTCTATGGAGTCACAGACACTATTGTGTAACTATCCCCGAAATTCTA
CCCAAATTGCTTCTGTCTGTTAAATGGAATTCTAGAGATGAAGTAGCCCAGATGTATTGCTTGGTAAAAG
ATTGGCCTCCAATCAAACCTGAACAGGCTATGGAACTTCTGGACTGTAATTACCCAGATCCTATGGTTCG
AGGTTTTGCTGTTCGGTGCTTGGAAAAATATTTAACAGATGACAAACTTTCTCAGTATTTAATTCAGCTA
GTACAGGTCCTAAAATATGAACAATATTTGGATAACTTGCTTGTGAGATTTTTACTGAAGAAAGCATTGA
CTAATCAAAGGATTGGGCACTTTTTCTTTTGGCATTTAAAATCTGAGATGCACAATAAAACAGTTAGCCA
GAGGTTTGGCCTGCTTTTGGAGTCCTATTGTCGTGCATGTGGGATGTATTTGAAGCACCTGAATAGGCAA
GTCGAGGCAATGGAAAAGCTCATTAACTTAACTGACATTCTCAAACAGGAGAAGAAGGATGAAACACAAA
AGGTACAGATGAAGTTTTTAGTTGAGCAAATGAGGCGACCAGATTTCATGGATGCTCTACAGGGCTTTCT
GTCTCCTCTAAACCCTGCTCATCAACTAGGAAACCTCAGGCTTGAAGAGTGTCGAATTATGTCCTCTGCA
AAAAGGCCACTGTGGTTGAATTGGGAGAACCCAGACATCATGTCAGAGTTACTGTTTCAGAACAATGAGA
TCATCTTTAAAAATGGGGATGATTTACGGCAAGATATGCTAACACTTCAAATTATTCGTATTATGGAAAA
TATCTGGCAAAATCAAGGTCTTGATCTTCGAATGTTACCTTATGGTTGTCTGTCAATCGGTGACTGTGTG
GGACTTATTGAGGTGGTGCGAAATTCTCACACTATTATGCAAATTCAGTGCAAAGGCGGCTTGAAAGGTG
CACTGCAGTTCAACAGCCACACACTACATCAGTGGCTCAAAGACAAGAACAAAGGAGAAATATATGATGC
AGCCATTGACCTGTTTACACGTTCATGTGCTGGATACTGTGTAGCTACCTTCATTTTGGGAATTGGAGAT
CGTCACAATAGTAACATCATGGTGAAAGACGATGGACAACTGTTTCATATAGATTTTGGACACTTTTTGG
ATCACAAGAAGAAAAAATTTGGTTATAAACGAGAACGTGTGCCATTTGTTTTGACACAGGATTTCTTAAT
AGTGATTAGTAAAGGAGCCCAAGAATGCACAAAGACAAGAGAATTTGAGAGGTTTCAGGAGATGTGTTAC
AAGGCTTATCTAGCTATTCGACAGCATGCCAATCTCTTCATAAATCTTTTCTCAATGATGCTTGGCTCTG
GAATGCCAGAACTACAATCTTTTGATGACATTGCATACATTCGAAAGACCCTAGCCTTAGATAAAACTGA
GCAAGAGGCTTTGGAGTATTTCATGAAACAAATGAATGATGCACGTCATGGTGGCTGGACAACAAAAATG
GATTGGATCTTCCACACAATTAAACAGCATGCATTGAACTGAGTCGAGATATCTAGACCCAGCTTTCTTG
TACAAAGTGGTTGATATCCAGCACAGTGGCGGCCGCTCGAGTCTAGAGGGCCCGCGGTTCGAAGGTAAGC
CTATCCCTAACCCTCTCCTCGGTCTCGATTCTACGCGTACCGGTTAGTAATGAGTTTAAACCCGCTGATC
AGCCTCGACTGTGCCTTCTAGTTGCCAGCCATCTGTTGTTTGCCCCTCCCCCGTGCCTTCCTTGACCCTG
GAAGGTGCCACTCCCACTGTCCTTTCCTAATAAAATGAGGAAATTGCATCGCATTGTCTGAGTAGGTGTC
ATTCTATTCTGGGGGGTGGGGTGGGGCAGGACAGCAAGGGGGAGGATTGGGAAGACAATAGCAGGCATGC
TGGGGATGCGGTGGGCTCTATGGCTTCTGAGGCGGAAAGAACCAGCTGGGGCTCTAGGGGGTATCCCCAC
GCGCCCTGTAGCGGCGCATTAAATAACTTCGTATAATGTATGCTATACGAAGTTATATCGTATGCATGCT
TTGCATACTTCTGCCTGCTGGGGAGCCTGGGGACTTTCCACACCCTAACTGACACACATTCCACAGAATT
CCTTGAAATACATCCACAGGTACACCTCCAATTGACTCAAATGATGTCAATTAGTCTATCAGAAGCTTCT
AAAGCCATGACATCATTTTCTGGAATTTTCCAAGCTGTTTAAAGGCACAGTCAACTTAGTGTATGTAAAC
TTCTGACCCACTGGAATTGTGATACAGTGAATTATAAGTGAAATAATCTGTCTGTAAACAATTGTTGGAA
AAATGACTTGTGTCATGCACAAAGTAGATGTCCTAACTGACTTGCCAAAACTATTGTTTGTTAACAAGAA
ATTTGTGGAGTAGTTGAAAAACGAGTTTTAATGACTCCAACTTAAGTGTATGTAAACTTCCGACTTCAAC
TGTAGGGTACCGAGCTCGAATTCACTGGCCGTCGTTTTACAACGTCGTGACTGGGAAAACCCTGGCGTTA
CCCAACTTAATCGCCTTGCAGCACATCCCCCTTTCGCCAGCTGGCGTAATAGCGAAGAGGCCCGCACCGA
TCGCCCTTCCCAACAGTTGCGCAGCCTGAATGGCGAATGGCGCCTGATGCGGTATTTTCTCCTTACGCAT
CTGTGCGGTATTTCACACCGCATATGGTGCACTCTCAGTACAATCTGCTCTGATGCCGCATAGTTAAGCC
AGCCCCGACACCCGCCAACACCCGCTGACGCGCCCTGACGGGCTTGTCTGCTCCCGGCATCCGCTTACAG
ACAAGCTGTGACCGTCTCCGGGAGCTGCATGTGTCAGAGGTTTTCACCGTCATCACCGAAACGCGCGAGA
CGAAAGGGCCTCGTGATACGCCTATTTTTATAGGTTAATGTCATGATAATAATGGTTTCTTAGACGTCAG
GTGGCACTTTTCGGGGAAATGTGCGCGGAACCCCTATTTGTTTATTTTTCTAAATACATTCAAATATGTA
TCCGCTCATGAGACAATAACCCTGATAAATGCTTCAATAATATTGAAAAAGGAAGAGTATGAGTATTCAA
CATTTCCGTGTCGCCCTTATTCCCTTTTTTGCGGCATTTTGCCTTCCTGTTTTTGCTCACCCAGAAACGC
TGGTGAAAGTAAAAGATGCTGAAGATCAGTTGGGTGCACGAGTGGGTTACATCGAACTGGATCTCAACAG
CGGTAAGATCCTTGAGAGTTTTCGCCCCGAAGAACGTTTTCCAATGATGAGCACTTTTAAAGTTCTGCTA
TGTGGCGCGGTATTATCCCGTATTGACGCCGGGCAAGAGCAACTCGGTCGCCGCATACACTATTCTCAGA
ATGACTTGGTTGAGTACTCACCAGTCACAGAAAAGCATCTTACGGATGGCATGACAGTAAGAGAATTATG
CAGTGCTGCCATAACCATGAGTGATAACACTGCGGCCAACTTACTTCTGACAACGATCGGAGGACCGAAG
GAGCTAACCGCTTTTTTGCACAACATGGGGGATCATGTAACTCGCCTTGATCGTTGGGAACCGGAGCTGA
ATGAAGCCATACCAAACGACGAGCGTGACACCACGATGCCTGTAGCAATGGCAACAACGTTGCGCAAACT
ATTAACTGGCGAACTACTTACTCTAGCTTCCCGGCAACAATTAATAGACTGGATGGAGGCGGATAAAGTT
GCAGGACCACTTCTGCGCTCGGCCCTTCCGGCTGGCTGGTTTATTGCTGATAAATCTGGAGCCGGTGAGC
GTGGGTCTCGCGGTATCATTGCAGCACTGGGGCCAGATGGTAAGCCCTCCCGTATCGTAGTTATCTACAC
GACGGGGAGTCAGGCAACTATGGATGAACGAAATAGACAGATCGCTGAGATAGGTGCCTCACTGATTAAG
CATTGGTAACTGTCAGACCAAGTTTACTCATATATACTTTAGATTGATTTAAAACTTCATTTTTAATTTA
AAAGGATCTAGGTGAAGATCCTTTTTGATAATCTCATGACCAAAATCCCTTAACGTGAGTTTTCGTTCCA
CTGAGCGTCAGACCCCGTAGAAAAGATCAAAGGATCTTCTTGAGATCCTTTTTTTCTGCGCGTAATCTGC
TGCTTGCAAACAAAAAAACCACCGCTACCAGCGGTGGTTTGTTTGCCGGATCAAGAGCTACCAACTCTTT
TTCCGAAGGTAACTGGCTTCAGCAGAGCGCAGATACCAAATACTGTTCTTCTAGTGTAGCCGTAGTTAGG
CCACCACTTCAAGAACTCTGTAGCACCGCCTACATACCTCGCTCTGCTAATCCTGTTACCAGTGGCTGCT
GCCAGTGGCGATAAGTCGTGTCTTACCGGGTTGGACTCAAGACGATAGTTACCGGATAAGGCGCAGCGGT
CGGGCTGAACGGGGGGTTCGTGCACACAGCCCAGCTTGGAGCGAACG
